Addgene plasmid #76154: AGK gRNA (BRDN0001146005)
Purpose: 3rd generation lentiviral gRNA plasmid targeting human AGK
Depositing lab: John Doench & David Root. Depositing organization: Broad Institute. Publication: Optimized sgRNA design to maximize activity and minimize off-target effects of CRISPR-Cas9. Doench JG, Fusi N, Sullender M, Hegde M, Vaimberg EW, Donovan KF, Smith I, Tothova Z, Wilen C, Orchard R, Virgin HW, Listgarten J, Root DE. Nat Biotechnol. 2016 Jan 18. doi: 10.1038/nbt.3437. PubMed 26780180.
Backbone
  Vector backbone: lentiGuide-Puro
  Backbone manufacturer: Zhang Lab (Addgene plasmid # 52963)
  Vector type: Mammalian Expression, Lentiviral, CRISPR
  Selectable markers: Puromycin
Growth in bacteria
  Bacterial resistance: Ampicillin, 100 μg/mL
  Growth temperature: 37°C
  Growth strain: DH5alpha
  Copy number: High Copy
Gene/Insert
  Gene/Insert name: AGK (alt names: AGK; NM_018238.3)
  gRNA/shRNA sequence: CAAAGAAGGCCTTTGTACAG
  Species: H. sapiens (human)
  Entrez Gene: AGK (a.k.a. CATC5, CTRCT38, MTDPS10, MULK)
  Promoter: hU6
  Cloning method: Unknown
  Sequencing primers: 5′ U6-F; 3′ pS2-R
Terms and licenses: Academic/Nonprofit Terms; Industry Terms: Not Available to Industry
Depositor comments: The gRNA was designed to target the following Genbank reference sequence(s): NM_018238.3. Note that this plasmid does NOT contain Cas9. It should be used in conjunction with lentiCas9-Blast (Addgene #52962) or otherwise with cell lines already expressing Cas9. Browse the full kinome gRNA library at http://www.addgene.org/pooled-library/broadgpp-human-kinome/ or visit http://www.broadinstitute.org/rnai/public/ for detailed protocols and information.
How to cite: AGK gRNA (BRDN0001146005) was a gift from John Doench & David Root (Addgene plasmid # 76154 ; http://n2t.net/addgene:76154 ; RRID:Addgene_76154)
