[The description below was written by a language model from this plasmid's Addgene catalogue record and pLannotate feature annotations shown in this document.]
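Description:
AGK gRNA (BRDN0001146005) is a third-generation lentiviral CRISPR guide plasmid built on the lentiGuide-Puro backbone and designed to target the human AGK gene (reference transcript NM_018238.3). It belongs to a set of guides directed against the human kinome. In bacteria it is maintained as a high-copy plasmid through a ColE1/pUC-type origin and selected with ampicillin via the β-lactamase gene. The backbone also carries an f1 origin, an SV40 origin and poly(A) signal, and remnants of a lac/T7/T3 cloning region.

The lentiviral transfer cassette starts with an RSV promoter fused to a truncated HIV-1 5' LTR, which makes genomic RNA production in packaging cells Tat-independent. This is followed by the Ψ packaging signal with a partial gag sequence and the Rev response element for nuclear export of the unspliced genome. Downstream, a human U6 RNA polymerase III promoter drives the AGK-specific spacer joined to the Streptococcus pyogenes Cas9 guide RNA scaffold. A cPPT/CTS element lies just after the guide cassette and aids nuclear import of the viral genome. A separate cassette uses the EF-1α core promoter with its intron A to express puromycin N-acetyltransferase, allowing puromycin selection of transduced mammalian cells. A WPRE follows to enhance transcript expression, and the cassette ends in a self-inactivating ΔU3 3' LTR.

The plasmid does not encode Cas9, so it must be paired with a separate Cas9 lentiviral vector or used in cells that already express Cas9. Its typical use is Cas9-mediated disruption of AGK in human cells after lentiviral delivery.
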