Features (pLannotate 1.2.2; 29 found; start..end, strand, type, name):
     14..80      +  CDS            small t antigen (fragment): SV40 (simian virus 40) small t antigen
    106..317     +  promoter       EF-1α core promoter: core promoter for human elongation factor EF-1α
    318..1256    +  intron         EF-1α intron A: intron upstream of the start codon of human EF-1α
   1278..1877    +  CDS            PuroR (fragment): puromycin N-acetyltransferase; pac from Streptomyces; confers resistance to puromycin
   1893..2481    +  misc_feature   WPRE: woodchuck hepatitis virus posttranscriptional regulatory element
   2532..2551    +  misc_feature   cPPT/CTS (fragment): central polypurine tract and central termination sequence of HIV-1
   2553..2786    +  LTR            3' LTR (ΔU3): self-inactivating 3' long terminal repeat (LTR) from HIV-1
   2864..2985    +  polyA_signal   SV40 poly(A) signal: SV40 polyadenylation signal
   3025..3160    +  rep_origin     SV40 ori: SV40 origin of replication
   3181..3199    -  promoter       T7 promoter: promoter for bacteriophage T7 RNA polymerase
   3207..3362    +  CDS            lacZα (fragment): LacZα fragment of β-galactosidase; lacZ fragment
   3367..3795    +  rep_origin     f1 ori (sequence partly withheld): f1 bacteriophage origin of replication; arrow indicates direction of (+) strand synthesis
   3848..3952    +  promoter       AmpR promoter: bla
   3953..4813    +  CDS            AmpR: β-lactamase; bla; confers resistance to ampicillin, carbenicillin, and related antibiotics
   4984..5572    +  rep_origin     ori: high-copy-number ColE1/pMB1/pBR322/pUC origin of replication
   5755..5847    +  CDS            lacI (fragment): lac repressor; lacI; The lac repressor binds to the lac operator to inhibit transcription in E. coli. This inhibition can be relieved by adding lactose or isopropyl-β-D-thiogalactopyranoside (IPTG).
   5860..5881    +  protein_bind   CAP binding site: CAP binding activates transcription in the presence of cAMP. E. coli catabolite activator protein
   5896..5926    +  promoter       lac promoter: promoter for the E. coli lac operon
   5934..5950    +  protein_bind   lac operator: The lac repressor binds to the lac operator to inhibit transcription in E. coli. This inhibition can be relieved by adding lactose or isopropyl-β-D-thiogalactopyranoside (IPTG). lac repressor encoded by lacI
   5995..6013    +  promoter       T3 promoter: promoter for bacteriophage T3 RNA polymerase
   6041..6267    +  promoter       RSV promoter: Rous sarcoma virus enhancer/promoter
   6268..6448    +  LTR            5' LTR (truncated): truncated 5' long terminal repeat (LTR) from HIV-1
   6495..6620    +  misc_feature   HIV-1 Ψ: packaging signal of human immunodeficiency virus type 1
   6604..6967    +  CDS            HIV-1 gag (fragment): gag protein from human immunodeficiency virus 1; gag
   7113..7346    +  misc_feature   RRE: The Rev response element (RRE) of HIV-1 allows for Rev-dependent mRNA export from the nucleus to the cytoplasm.
   7723..7749    +  CDS            Rev (fragment): human immunodeficiency virus 1 (HIV-1) Rev protein; rev; enhances nuclear export of unspliced and incompletely spliced viral mRNAs
   7753..7993    +  promoter       U6 promoter: RNA polymerase III promoter for human U6 snRNA
   8023..8098    +  misc_RNA       gRNA scaffold: guide RNA scaffold for the Streptococcus pyogenes CRISPR/Cas9 system
   8154..8271    +  misc_feature   cPPT/CTS: central polypurine tract and central termination sequence of HIV-1
>Addgene plasmid #76154 | AGK gRNA (BRDN0001146005) | addgene full sequence | sequence record 185292 | Addgene Assembled Sequence
CCCGGGTGCAAAGATGGATAAAGTTTTAAACAGAGAGGAATCTTTGCAGCTAATGGACCTTCTAGGTCTT
GAAAGGAGTGGGAATTGGCTCCGGTGCCCGTCAGTGGGCAGAGCGCACATCGCCCACAGTCCCCGAGAAG
TTGGGGGGAGGGGTCGGCAATTGATCCGGTGCCTAGAGAAGGTGGCGCGGGGTAAACTGGGAAAGTGATG
TCGTGTACTGGCTCCGCCTTTTTCCCGAGGGTGGGGGAGAACCGTATATAAGTGCAGTAGTCGCCGTGAA
CGTTCTTTTTCGCAACGGGTTTGCCGCCAGAACACAGGTAAGTGCCGTGTGTGGTTCCCGCGGGCCTGGC
CTCTTTACGGGTTATGGCCCTTGCGTGCCTTGAATTACTTCCACCTGGCTGCAGTACGTGATTCTTGATC
CCGAGCTTCGGGTTGGAAGTGGGTGGGAGAGTTCGAGGCCTTGCGCTTAAGGAGCCCCTTCGCCTCGTGC
TTGAGTTGAGGCCTGGCCTGGGCGCTGGGGCCGCCGCGTGCGAATCTGGTGGCACCTTCGCGCCTGTCTC
GCTGCTTTCGATAAGTCTCTAGCCATTTAAAATTTTTGATGACCTGCTGCGACGCTTTTTTTCTGGCAAG
ATAGTCTTGTAAATGCGGGCCAAGATCTGCACACTGGTATTTCGGTTTTTGGGGCCGCGGGCGGCGACGG
GGCCCGTGCGTCCCAGCGCACATGTTCGGCGAGGCGGGGCCTGCGAGCGCGGCCACCGAGAATCGGACGG
GGGTAGTCTCAAGCTGGCCGGCCTGCTCTGGTGCCTGGCCTCGCGCCGCCGTGTATCGCCCCGCCCTGGG
CGGCAAGGCTGGCCCGGTCGGCACCAGTTGCGTGAGCGGAAAGATGGCCGCTTCCCGGCCCTGCTGCAGG
GAGCTCAAAATGGAGGACGCGGCGCTCGGGAGAGCGGGCGGGTGAGTCACCCACACAAAGGAAAAGGGCC
TTTCCGTCCTCAGCCGTCGCTTCATGTGACTCCACGGAGTACCGGGCGCCGTCCAGGCACCTCGATTAGT
TCTCGAGCTTTTGGAGTACGTCGTCTTTAGGTTGGGGGGAGGGGTTTTATGCGATGGAGTTTCCCCACAC
TGAGTGGGTGGAGACTGAAGTTAGGCCAGCTTGGCACTTGATGTAATTCTCCTTGGAATTTGCCCTTTTT
GAGTTTGGATCTTGGTTCATTCTCAAGCCTCAGACAGTGGTTCAAAGTTTTTTTCTTCCATTTCAGGTGT
CGTGACGTACGGCCACCATGACCGAGTACAAGCCCACGGTGCGCCTCGCCACCCGCGACGACGTCCCCAG
GGCCGTACGCACCCTCGCCGCCGCGTTCGCCGACTACCCCGCCACGCGCCACACCGTCGATCCGGACCGC
CACATCGAGCGGGTCACCGAGCTGCAAGAACTCTTCCTCACGCGCGTCGGGCTCGACATCGGCAAGGTGT
GGGTCGCGGACGACGGCGCCGCCGTGGCGGTCTGGACCACGCCGGAGAGCGTCGAAGCGGGGGCGGTGTT
CGCCGAGATCGGCCCGCGCATGGCCGAGTTGAGCGGTTCCCGGCTGGCCGCGCAGCAACAGATGGAAGGC
CTCCTGGCGCCGCACCGGCCCAAGGAGCCCGCGTGGTTCCTGGCCACCGTCGGAGTCTCGCCCGACCACC
AGGGCAAGGGTCTGGGCAGCGCCGTCGTGCTCCCCGGAGTGGAGGCGGCCGAGCGCGCCGGGGTGCCCGC
CTTCCTGGAGACCTCCGCGCCCCGCAACCTCCCCTTCTACGAGCGGCTCGGCTTCACCGTCACCGCCGAC
GTCGAGGTGCCCGAAGGACCGCGCACCTGGTGCATGACCCGCAAGCCCGGTGCCTGAACGCGTTAAGTCG
ACAATCAACCTCTGGATTACAAAATTTGTGAAAGATTGACTGGTATTCTTAACTATGTTGCTCCTTTTAC
GCTATGTGGATACGCTGCTTTAATGCCTTTGTATCATGCTATTGCTTCCCGTATGGCTTTCATTTTCTCC
TCCTTGTATAAATCCTGGTTGCTGTCTCTTTATGAGGAGTTGTGGCCCGTTGTCAGGCAACGTGGCGTGG
TGTGCACTGTGTTTGCTGACGCAACCCCCACTGGTTGGGGCATTGCCACCACCTGTCAGCTCCTTTCCGG
GACTTTCGCTTTCCCCCTCCCTATTGCCACGGCGGAACTCATCGCCGCCTGCCTTGCCCGCTGCTGGACA
GGGGCTCGGCTGTTGGGCACTGACAATTCCGTGGTGTTGTCGGGGAAATCATCGTCCTTTCCTTGGCTGC
TCGCCTGTGTTGCCACCTGGATTCTGCGCGGGACGTCCTTCTGCTACGTCCCTTCGGCCCTCAATCCAGC
GGACCTTCCTTCCCGCGGCCTGCTGCCGGCTCTGCGGCCTCTTCCGCGTCTTCGCCTTCGCCCTCAGACG
AGTCGGATCTCCCTTTGGGCCGCCTCCCCGCGTCGACTTTAAGACCAATGACTTACAAGGCAGCTGTAGA
TCTTAGCCACTTTTTAAAAGAAAAGGGGGGACTGGAAGGGCTAATTCACTCCCAACGAAGACAAGATCTG
CTTTTTGCTTGTACTGGGTCTCTCTGGTTAGACCAGATCTGAGCCTGGGAGCTCTCTGGCTAACTAGGGA
ACCCACTGCTTAAGCCTCAATAAAGCTTGCCTTGAGTGCTTCAAGTAGTGTGTGCCCGTCTGTTGTGTGA
CTCTGGTAACTAGAGATCCCTCAGACCCTTTTAGTCAGTGTGGAAAATCTCTAGCAGTACGTATAGTAGT
TCATGTCATCTTATTATTCAGTATTTATAACTTGCAAAGAAATGAATATCAGAGAGTGAGAGGAACTTGT
TTATTGCAGCTTATAATGGTTACAAATAAAGCAATAGCATCACAAATTTCACAAATAAAGCATTTTTTTC
ACTGCATTCTAGTTGTGGTTTGTCCAAACTCATCAATGTATCTTATCATGTCTGGCTCTAGCTATCCCGC
CCCTAACTCCGCCCATCCCGCCCCTAACTCCGCCCAGTTCCGCCCATTCTCCGCCCCATGGCTGACTAAT
TTTTTTTATTTATGCAGAGGCCGAGGCCGCCTCGGCCTCTGAGCTATTCCAGAAGTAGTGAGGAGGCTTT
TTTGGAGGCCTAGGGACGTACCCAATTCGCCCTATAGTGAGTCGTATTACGCGCGCTCACTGGCCGTCGT
TTTACAACGTCGTGACTGGGAAAACCCTGGCGTTACCCAACTTAATCGCCTTGCAGCACATCCCCCTTTC
GCCAGCTGGCGTAATAGCGAAGAGGCCCGCACCGATCGCCCTTCCCAACAGTTGCGCAGCCTGAATGGCG
AATGGG
[124 nt withheld, positions 3367-3490]
C
[91 nt withheld, positions 3492-3582]
A
[49 nt withheld, positions 3584-3632]
CCTTTGACGTTGGAGTCCACGTTCTTT
[37 nt withheld, positions 3660-3696]
ACCCTATCTCGGTCTATTCTTTTGATTTATAAGGGATTTTGCCGATTTCGGCCTATTGGTTAAAAAATGA
GCTGATTTAACAAAAATTTAACGCGAATTTTAACAAAATATTAACGCTTACAATTTAGGTGGCACTTTTC
GGGGAAATGTGCGCGGAACCCCTATTTGTTTATTTTTCTAAATACATTCAAATATGTATCCGCTCATGAG
ACAATAACCCTGATAAATGCTTCAATAATATTGAAAAAGGAAGAGTATGAGTATTCAACATTTCCGTGTC
GCCCTTATTCCCTTTTTTGCGGCATTTTGCCTTCCTGTTTTTGCTCACCCAGAAACGCTGGTGAAAGTAA
AAGATGCTGAAGATCAGTTGGGTGCACGAGTGGGTTACATCGAACTGGATCTCAACAGCGGTAAGATCCT
TGAGAGTTTTCGCCCCGAAGAACGTTTTCCAATGATGAGCACTTTTAAAGTTCTGCTATGTGGCGCGGTA
TTATCCCGTATTGACGCCGGGCAAGAGCAACTCGGTCGCCGCATACACTATTCTCAGAATGACTTGGTTG
AGTACTCACCAGTCACAGAAAAGCATCTTACGGATGGCATGACAGTAAGAGAATTATGCAGTGCTGCCAT
AACCATGAGTGATAACACTGCGGCCAACTTACTTCTGACAACGATCGGAGGACCGAAGGAGCTAACCGCT
TTTTTGCACAACATGGGGGATCATGTAACTCGCCTTGATCGTTGGGAACCGGAGCTGAATGAAGCCATAC
CAAACGACGAGCGTGACACCACGATGCCTGTAGCAATGGCAACAACGTTGCGCAAACTATTAACTGGCGA
ACTACTTACTCTAGCTTCCCGGCAACAATTAATAGACTGGATGGAGGCGGATAAAGTTGCAGGACCACTT
CTGCGCTCGGCCCTTCCGGCTGGCTGGTTTATTGCTGATAAATCTGGAGCCGGTGAGCGTGGGTCTCGCG
GTATCATTGCAGCACTGGGGCCAGATGGTAAGCCCTCCCGTATCGTAGTTATCTACACGACGGGGAGTCA
GGCAACTATGGATGAACGAAATAGACAGATCGCTGAGATAGGTGCCTCACTGATTAAGCATTGGTAACTG
TCAGACCAAGTTTACTCATATATACTTTAGATTGATTTAAAACTTCATTTTTAATTTAAAAGGATCTAGG
TGAAGATCCTTTTTGATAATCTCATGACCAAAATCCCTTAACGTGAGTTTTCGTTCCACTGAGCGTCAGA
CCCCGTAGAAAAGATCAAAGGATCTTCTTGAGATCCTTTTTTTCTGCGCGTAATCTGCTGCTTGCAAACA
AAAAAACCACCGCTACCAGCGGTGGTTTGTTTGCCGGATCAAGAGCTACCAACTCTTTTTCCGAAGGTAA
CTGGCTTCAGCAGAGCGCAGATACCAAATACTGTTCTTCTAGTGTAGCCGTAGTTAGGCCACCACTTCAA
GAACTCTGTAGCACCGCCTACATACCTCGCTCTGCTAATCCTGTTACCAGTGGCTGCTGCCAGTGGCGAT
AAGTCGTGTCTTACCGGGTTGGACTCAAGACGATAGTTACCGGATAAGGCGCAGCGGTCGGGCTGAACGG
GGGGTTCGTGCACACAGCCCAGCTTGGAGCGAACGACCTACACCGAACTGAGATACCTACAGCGTGAGCT
ATGAGAAAGCGCCACGCTTCCCGAAGGGAGAAAGGCGGACAGGTATCCGGTAAGCGGCAGGGTCGGAACA
GGAGAGCGCACGAGGGAGCTTCCAGGGGGAAACGCCTGGTATCTTTATAGTCCTGTCGGGTTTCGCCACC
TCTGACTTGAGCGTCGATTTTTGTGATGCTCGTCAGGGGGGCGGAGCCTATGGAAAAACGCCAGCAACGC
GGCCTTTTTACGGTTCCTGGCCTTTTGCTGGCCTTTTGCTCACATGTTCTTTCCTGCGTTATCCCCTGAT
TCTGTGGATAACCGTATTACCGCCTTTGAGTGAGCTGATACCGCTCGCCGCAGCCGAACGACCGAGCGCA
GCGAGTCAGTGAGCGAGGAAGCGGAAGAGCGCCCAATACGCAAACCGCCTCTCCCCGCGCGTTGGCCGAT
TCATTAATGCAGCTGGCACGACAGGTTTCCCGACTGGAAAGCGGGCAGTGAGCGCAACGCAATTAATGTG
AGTTAGCTCACTCATTAGGCACCCCAGGCTTTACACTTTATGCTTCCGGCTCGTATGTTGTGTGGAATTG
TGAGCGGATAACAATTTCACACAGGAAACAGCTATGACCATGATTACGCCAAGCGCGCAATTAACCCTCA
CTAAAGGGAACAAAAGCTGGAGCTGCAAGCTTAATGTAGTCTTATGCAATACTCTTGTAGTCTTGCAACA
TGGTAACGATGAGTTAGCAACATGCCTTACAAGGAGAGAAAAAGCACCGTGCATGCCGATTGGTGGAAGT
AAGGTGGTACGATCGTGCCTTATTAGGAAGGCAACAGACGGGTCTGACATGGATTGGACGAACCACTGAA
TTGCCGCATTGCAGAGATATTGTATTTAAGTGCCTAGCTCGATACATAAACGGGTCTCTCTGGTTAGACC
AGATCTGAGCCTGGGAGCTCTCTGGCTAACTAGGGAACCCACTGCTTAAGCCTCAATAAAGCTTGCCTTG
AGTGCTTCAAGTAGTGTGTGCCCGTCTGTTGTGTGACTCTGGTAACTAGAGATCCCTCAGACCCTTTTAG
TCAGTGTGGAAAATCTCTAGCAGTGGCGCCCGAACAGGGACTTGAAAGCGAAAGGGAAACCAGAGGAGCT
CTCTCGACGCAGGACTCGGCTTGCTGAAGCGCGCACGGCAAGAGGCGAGGGGCGGCGACTGGTGAGTACG
CCAAAAATTTTGACTAGCGGAGGCTAGAAGGAGAGAGATGGGTGCGAGAGCGTCAGTATTAAGCGGGGGA
GAATTAGATCGCGATGGGAAAAAATTCGGTTAAGGCCAGGGGGAAAGAAAAAATATAAATTAAAACATAT
AGTATGGGCAAGCAGGGAGCTAGAACGATTCGCAGTTAATCCTGGCCTGTTAGAAACATCAGAAGGCTGT
AGACAAATACTGGGACAGCTACAACCATCCCTTCAGACAGGATCAGAAGAACTTAGATCATTATATAATA
CAGTAGCAACCCTCTATTGTGTGCATCAAAGGATAGAGATAAAAGACACCAAGGAAGCTTTAGACAAGAT
AGAGGAAGAGCAAAACAAAAGTAAGACCACCGCACAGCAAGCGGCCGCTGATCTTCAGACCTGGAGGAGG
AGATATGAGGGACAATTGGAGAAGTGAATTATATAAATATAAAGTAGTAAAAATTGAACCATTAGGAGTA
GCACCCACCAAGGCAAAGAGAAGAGTGGTGCAGAGAGAAAAAAGAGCAGTGGGAATAGGAGCTTTGTTCC
TTGGGTTCTTGGGAGCAGCAGGAAGCACTATGGGCGCAGCGTCAATGACGCTGACGGTACAGGCCAGACA
ATTATTGTCTGGTATAGTGCAGCAGCAGAACAATTTGCTGAGGGCTATTGAGGCGCAACAGCATCTGTTG
CAACTCACAGTCTGGGGCATCAAGCAGCTCCAGGCAAGAATCCTGGCTGTGGAAAGATACCTAAAGGATC
AACAGCTCCTGGGGATTTGGGGTTGCTCTGGAAAACTCATTTGCACCACTGCTGTGCCTTGGAATGCTAG
TTGGAGTAATAAATCTCTGGAACAGATTTGGAATCACACGACCTGGATGGAGTGGGACAGAGAAATTAAC
AATTACACAAGCTTAATACACTCCTTAATTGAAGAATCGCAAAACCAGCAAGAAAAGAATGAACAAGAAT
TATTGGAATTAGATAAATGGGCAAGTTTGTGGAATTGGTTTAACATAACAAATTGGCTGTGGTATATAAA
ATTATTCATAATGATAGTAGGAGGCTTGGTAGGTTTAAGAATAGTTTTTGCTGTACTTTCTATAGTGAAT
AGAGTTAGGCAGGGATATTCACCATTATCGTTTCAGACCCACCTCCCAACCCCGAGGGGACCCAGAGAGG
GCCTATTTCCCATGATTCCTTCATATTTGCATATACGATACAAGGCTGTTAGAGAGATAATTAGAATTAA
TTTGACTGTAAACACAAAGATATTAGTACAAAATACGTGACGTAGAAAGTAATAATTTCTTGGGTAGTTT
GCAGTTTTAAAATTATGTTTTAAAATGGACTATCATATGCTTACCGTAACTTGAAAGTATTTCGATTTCT
TGGCTTTATATATCTTGTGGAAAGGACGAAACACCGCAAAGAAGGCCTTTGTACAGGTTTTAGAGCTAGA
AATAGCAAGTTAAAATAAGGCTAGTCCGTTATCAACTTGAAAAAGTGGCACCGAGTCGGTGCTTTTTTAA
GCTTGGCGTAACTAGATCTTGAGACAAATGGCAGTATTCATCCACAATTTTAAAAGAAAAGGGGGGATTG
GGGGGTACAGTGCAGGGGAAAGAATAGTAGACATAATAGCAACAGACATACAAACTAAAGAATTACAAAA
ACAAATTACAAAAATTCAAAATTTTCGGGTTTATTACAGGGACAGCAGAGATCCACTTTGGCGCCGGCTC
GAGGGGG
