>Addgene plasmid #76154 | AGK gRNA (BRDN0001146005) | depositor partial sequence | sequence record 143614 | Target Sequence
CAAAGAAGGCCTTTGTACAG
