>Addgene plasmid #76154 | AGK gRNA (BRDN0001146005) | addgene partial sequence | sequence record 185291 | hU6-F
TAGAAAGTAATAATTTCTTGGGTAGTTTGCAGTTTTAAAATTATGTTTTAAAATGGACTATCATATGCTT
ACCGTAACTTGAAAGTATTTCGATTTCTTGGCTTTATATATCTTGTGGAAAGGACGAAACACCGCAAAGA
AGGCCTTTGTACAGGTTTTAGAGCTAGAAATAGCAAGTTAAAATAAGGCTAGTCCGTTATCAACTTGAAA
AAGTGGCACCGAGTCGGTGCTTTTTTAAGCTTGGCGTAACTAGATCTTGAGACAAATGGCAGTATTCATC
CACAATTTTAAAAGAAAAGGGGGGATTGGGGGGTACAGTGCAGGGGAAAGAATAGTAGACATAATAGCAA
CAGACATACAAACTAAAGAATTACAAAAACAAATTACAAAAATTCAAAATTTTCGGGTTTATTACAGGGA
CAGCAGAGATCCACTTTGGCGCCGGCTCGAGGGGGCCCGGGTGCAAAGATGGATAAAGTTTTAAACAGAG
AGGAATCTTTGCAGCTAATGGACCTTCTAGGTCTTGAAAGGAGTGGGAATTGGCTCCGGTGCCCGTCAGT
GGGCAGAGCG
